>Addgene plasmid #79237 | pAB082e | depositor full sequence | sequence record 148358 | Full Sequence
TGAGATCCTTTTTTTCTGCGCGTAATCTGCTGCTTGCAAACAAAAAAACCACCGCTACCAGCGGTGGTTT
GTTTGCCGGATCAAGAGCTACCACCTCTTTTTCCGAAGGTAACTGGCTTCAGCAGAGCGCAGATACCAAA
TACTGTCCTTCTAGTGTAGCCGTAGTTAGGCCACCACTTCAAGAACTCTGTAGCACCGCCTACATACCTC
GCTCTGCTAATCCTGTTACCAGTGGCTGCTGCCAGTGGCGATAAGTCGTGTCTTACCGGGTTGGACTCAA
GACGATAGTTACCGGATAAGGCGCAGCGGTCGGGCTGAACGGGGGGTTCGTGCACACAGCCCAGCTTGGA
GCGAACGACCTACACCGAACTGAGATACCTACAGCGTGAGCTATGAGAAAGCGCCACGCTTCCCGAAGGG
AGAAAGGCGGACAGGTATCCGGTAAGCGGCAGGGTCGGAACAGGAGAGCGCACGAGGGAGCTTCCAGGGG
GAAACGCCTGGTATCTTTATAGTCCTGTCGGGTTTCGCCACCTCTGACTTGAGCGTCGATTTTTGTGATG
CTCGTCAGGGGGGCGGAGCCTATGGAAAAACGCCAGCAACGCGGCCTTTTTACGGTTCCTGGCCTTTTGC
TGGCCTTTTGCTCACATGTTCTTTCCTGCGTTATCCCCTGATTCTGTGGATAACCGTATTACCGCCTTTG
AGTGAGCTGATACCGCTCGCCGCAGCCGAACGACCGAGCGCAGCGAGTCAGTGAGCGAGGAAGCGGAAGA
GCGCCTGATGCGGTATTTTCTCCTTACGCATCTGTGCGGTATTTCACACCGCATATGGTGCACTCTCAGT
ACAATCTGCTCTGATGCCGCATAGTTAAGCCAGTATACACTCCGCTATCGCTACGTGACTGGGTCATGGC
TGCGCCCCGACACCCGCCAACACCCGCTGACGCGCCCTGACGGGCTTGTCTGCTCCCGGCATCCGCTTAC
AGACAAGCTGTGACCGTCTCCGGGAGCTGCATGTGTCAGAGGTTTTCACCGTCATCACCGAAACGCGCGA
GGCAGCTGCGGTAAAGCTCATCAGCGTGGTCGTGAAGCGATTCACAGATGTCTGCCTGTTCATCCGCGTC
CAGCTCGTTGAGTTTCTCCAGAAGCGTTAATGTCTGGCTTCTGATAAAGCGGGCCATGTTAAGGGCGGTT
TTTTCCTGTTTGGTCACTGATGCCTCCGTGTAAGGGGGATTTCTGTTCATGGGGGTAATGATACCGATGA
AACGAGAGAGGATGCTCACGATACGGGTTACTGATGATGAACAAGAGGACATCCGGTCAAATAAAACGAA
AGGCTCAGTCGAAAGACTGGGCCTTTCGTTTTGCTGAGGATTCTAGAGCACAGCTAACACCACGTCGTCC
CTATCTGCTGCCCTAGGTCTATGAGTGGTTGCTGGATAACTTTACGGGCATGCATAAGGCTCGGTATCTA
TATTCAGGGAGACCACAACGGTTTCCCTCTACAAATAATTTTGTTTAACTTTTACTAGAGTAAGGAGGAA
AAAAAA
[273 nt withheld, positions 1547-1819]
GCGGCCGCGGAACAAAAGCTTATTTCTGAAGAGGACTTGACAAGAGAAATTTATACAAACCCAGTATTAG
AAAATTTTGATGGTAGTTTTCGAGGCTCGGCTCAGGGCATAGAAAGAAGTATTAGGAGTCCACATTTGAT
GGATATACTTAACAGTATAACCATCTATACGGATGCTCATAGGGGTTATTATTATTGGTCAGGGCATCAA
ATAATGGCTTCTCCTGTAGGGTTTTCGGGGCCAGAATTCACTTTTCCGCTATATGGAACTATGGGAAATG
CAGCTCCACAACAACGTATTGTTGCTCAACTAGGTCAGGGCGTGTATAGAACATTATCGTCCACTTTATA
TAGAAGACCTTTTAATATAGGGATAAATAATCAACAACTATCTGTTCTTGACGGGACAGAATTTGCTTAT
GGAACCTCCTCAAATTTGCCATCCGCTGTATACAGAAAAAGCGGAACGGTAGATTCGCTGGATGAAATAC
CGCCACAGAATAACAACGTGCCACCTAGGCAAGGATTTAGTCATCGATTAAGCCATGTTTCAATGTTTCG
TTCAGGCTTTAGTAATAGTAGTGTAAGTATAATAAGAGCTCCTATGTTCTCTTGGATACATCGTAGTGCT
GAATTTAATAATTAACTTAATTAACGGCACTCCTCAGCAAATATAATGACCCTCTTGATAACCCAAGAGG
GCATTTTTTAATGCCCATGGCGTTTATTTGCCGACTACCTTGGTGATCTCGCCTTTCACGTAGTGGACAA
ATTCTTCCAACTGATCTGCGCGCGAGGCCAAGCGATCTTCTTCTTGTCCAAGATAAGCCTGTCTAGCTTC
AAGTATGACGGGCTGATACTGGGCCGGCAGGCGCTCCATTGCCCAGTCGGCAGCGACATCCTTCGGCGCG
ATTTTGCCGGTTACTGCGCTGTACCAAATGCGGGACAACGTAAGCACTACATTTCGCTCATCGCCAGCCC
AGTCGGGCGGCGAGTTCCATAGCGTTAAGGTTTCATTTAGCGCCTCAAATAGATCCTGTTCAGGAACCGG
ATCAAAGAGTTCCTCCGCCGCTGGACCTACCAAGGCAACGCTATGTTCTCTTGCTTTTGTCAGCAAGATA
GCCAGATCAATGTCGATCGTGGCTGGCTCGAAGATACCTGCAAGAATGTCATTGCGCTGCCATTCTCCAA
ATTGCAGTTCGCGCTTAGCTGGATAACGCCACGGAATGATGTCGTCGTGCACAACAATGGTGACTTCTAC
AGCGCGGAGAATCTCGCTCTCTCCAGGGGAAGCCGAAGTTTCCAAAAGGTCGTTGATCAAAGCTCGCCGC
GTTGTTTCATCAAGCCTTACGGTCACCGTAACCAGCAAATCAATATCACTGTGTGGCTTCAGGCCGCCAT
CCACTGCGGAGCCGTACAAATGTACGGCCAGCAACGTCGGTTCGAGATGGCGCTCGATGACGCCAACTAC
CTCTGATAGTTGAGTCGATACTTCGGCGATCACCGCTTCCCTCATACTCTTCCTTTTTCAATATTATTGA
AGCATTTATCAGGGTTATTGTTTCATGAGCGTATACATATTTGAATGTATTTAGAAAAATATTAATTGCG
TTGCGCTCACTGCCCGCTTTCCAGTCGGGAAACCTGTCGTGCCAGCTGCATTAATGAATCGGCCAACGCG
CGGGGAGAGGCGGTTTGCGTATTGGGCGCCAGGGTGGTTTTTCTTTTCACCAGTGAGACGGGCAACAGCT
GATTGCCCTTCACCGCCTGGCCCTGAGAGAGTTGCAGCAAGCGGTCCACGCTGGTTTGCCCCAGCAGGCG
AAAATCCTGTTTGATGGTGGTTAATGGCGGGATATAACATGAGCTGTCTTCGGTATCGTCGTATCCCACT
ACCGAGATATCCGCACCAACGCGCAGCCCGGACTCGGTAATGGCGCGCATTGCGCCCAGCGCCATCTGAT
CGTTGGCAACCAGCATCGCAGTGGGAACGATGCCCTCATTCAGCATTTGCATGGTTTGTTGAAAACCGGA
CATGGCACTCCAGTCGCCTTCCCGTTCCGCTATCGGCTGAATTTGATTGCGAGTGAGATATTTATGCCAG
CCAGCCAGACGCAGACGCGCCGAGACAGAACTTAATGGGCCCGCTAACAGTGCGATTTGCTGGTGACCCA
ATGCGACCAGATGCTCCACGCCCAGTCGCGTACCGTCTTCATGGGAGAAAATAATACTGTTGATGGGTGT
CTGGTCAGAGACATCAAGAAATAACGCCGGAACATTAGTGCAGGCAGCTTCCACAGCAATGGCATCCTGG
TCATCCAGCGGATAGTTAATGATCAGCCCACTGACGCGTTGCGCGAGAAGATTGTGCACCGCCGCTTTAC
AGGCTTCGACGCCGCTTCGTTCTACCATCGACACCACCACGCTGGCACCCAGTTGATCGGCGCGAGATTT
AATCGCCGCGACAATTTGCGACGGCGCGTGCAGGGCCAGACTGGAGGTGGCAACGCCAATCAGCAACGAC
TGTTTGCCCGCCAGTTGTTGTGCCACGCGGTTGGGAATGTAATTCAGCTCCGCCATCGCCGCTTCCACTT
TTTCCCGCGTTTTCGCAGAAACGTGGCTGGCCTGGTTCACCACGCGGGAAACGGTCTGATAAGAGACACC
GGCATACTCTGCGACATCGTATAACGTTACTGGTTTCACATTCACCACCCTGAATTGACTCTCTTCCGGG
CGCTATCATGCCATACCGCGAAAGGTTTTGCACCATAGGCCAAATAGGCCGT
Features (pLannotate 1.2.2; 12 found; start..end, strand, type, name):
    774..914     -  misc_feature   bom: basis of mobility region from pBR322
   1016..1207    -  CDS            rop: Rop protein, which maintains plasmids at low copy number; rop
   1248..1304    +  CDS            mbeC (fragment): MBEC_ECOLX - Experimental evidence at protein level: Swiss-Prot protein existence level 1. Required for efficient mobilization of ColE1 plasmid and is thus essential to promote the specific transfer of the plasmid during conjugation. Probably functions by inducing DNA bending, helping the MbeA relaxase to melt the DNA around the nic site and cleave the phosphodiester bond. Binds specifically double-stranded DNA (dsDNA) containing the ColE1 oriT but does not recognize the inverted repeat (IR). From Escherichia coli.
   1318..1362    +  terminator     rrnB T1 terminator: transcription terminator T1 from the E. coli rrnB gene
   1547..1819    +  CDS            rpoZ (sequence withheld): RPOZ_ECO24 - Experimental evidence at protein level: Swiss-Prot protein existence level 1. Promotes RNA polymerase assembly. Latches the N- and C- terminal regions of the beta' subunit thereby facilitating its interaction with the beta and alpha subunits. From Escherichia coli O139:H28 (strain E24377A / ETEC).
   1832..1858    +  CDS            Myc (fragment): Myc (human c-Myc proto-oncogene) epitope tag
   1856..2461    +  CDS            cry1Ab (fragment): CR1AB_BACTA - Also known as bt2, cry-1-2, cry1A(b), cryIA(b), cryIC1. Experimental evidence at protein level: Swiss-Prot protein existence level 1. Promotes colloidosmotic lysis by binding to the midgut epithelial cells of many lepidopteran larvae. From Bacillus thuringiensis subsp. aizawai.
   2543..3334    -  CDS            SmR: aminoglycoside adenylyltransferase (Murphy, 1985); aadA; confers resistance to spectinomycin and streptomycin
   3335..3420    -  promoter       AmpR promoter (fragment): bla
   3436..4518    -  CDS            lacI: lac repressor; lacI; The lac repressor binds to the lac operator to inhibit transcription in E. coli. This inhibition can be relieved by adding lactose or isopropyl-β-D-thiogalactopyranoside (IPTG).
   4519..4585    -  promoter       lacIq promoter (fragment): lacI (mutant); In the lacIq allele, a single base change in the promoter boosts expression of the lacI gene about 10-fold.
   4601..588     +  rep_origin     ori (across the origin): high-copy-number ColE1/pMB1/pBR322/pUC origin of replication
