[The description below was written by a language model from this plasmid's Addgene catalogue record and pLannotate feature annotations shown in this document.]
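Description:
pAB082e is a bacterial expression plasmid of about 4.6 kb, built on a ColE1-type backbone for use in E. coli and made for directed evolution of protein-protein interactions, in work on continuous evolution of Bacillus thuringiensis insecticidal toxins. It replicates from a ColE1/pMB1-family origin and is catalogued as high copy. The annotated backbone also retains the pBR322-derived bom region, a rop gene (normally associated with reduced copy number) and a short mbeC remnant. Selection is by spectinomycin, through an aadA (SmR) aminoglycoside adenylyltransferase gene driven by a fragment of the bla promoter.

The payload is a synthetic fusion, rpoZ-Cry1Ac-d2C, expressed from the Ppro1 promoter, which the catalogue names but the feature table does not annotate. The fusion lies downstream of an rrnB T1 terminator that probably insulates it from upstream read-through. The rpoZ reading frame encodes the omega subunit of E. coli RNA polymerase. It is followed by a short sequence annotated as a partial Myc epitope and then by a roughly 600 bp Cry toxin fragment. The annotation software matched this fragment to cry1Ab, a close relative, whereas the depositor identifies it as Cry1Ac. The record does not define "d2C"; it may denote a truncated portion of the toxin. Fusing a protein to RpoZ is the usual prey arrangement in bacterial two-hybrid systems, where binding to a DNA-tethered partner recruits RNA polymerase to a reporter promoter. The record does not describe that partner or the reporter. A lacI gene under a lacIq promoter fragment is also present and supplies Lac repressor, though no lac operator is annotated.
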