Addgene plasmid #79237: pAB082e
Purpose: Directed Evolution of Protein-Protein Interactions
Depositing lab: David Liu. Depositing organization: Harvard University. Publication: Continuous evolution of Bacillus thuringiensis toxins overcomes insect resistance. Badran AH, Guzov VM, Huai Q, Kemp MM, Vishwanath P, Kain W, Nance AM, Evdokimov A, Moshiri F, Turner KH, Wang P, Malvar T, Liu DR. Nature. 2016 May 5;533(7601):58-63. doi: 10.1038/nature17938. Epub 2016 Apr 27. PubMed 27120167.
Backbone
  Vector backbone: ColEI
  Backbone manufacturer: David Liu Lab
  Backbone size w/o insert (bp): 2992
  Vector type: Bacterial Expression
Growth in bacteria
  Bacterial resistance: Spectinomycin, 50 μg/mL
  Growth temperature: 37°C
  Growth strain: NEB Turbo
  Copy number: High Copy
Gene/Insert
  Gene/Insert name: Ppro1 rpoZ-Cry1Ac-d2C
  Species: Synthetic
  Promoter: Ppro1
  Cloning method: Ligation Independent Cloning
  Sequencing primers: 5′ n/a; 3′ n/a
Terms and licenses: Academic/Nonprofit Terms; Industry Terms: Not Available to Industry
How to cite: pAB082e was a gift from David Liu (Addgene plasmid # 79237 ; http://n2t.net/addgene:79237 ; RRID:Addgene_79237)
