>Addgene plasmid #79237 | pAB082e | addgene partial sequence | sequence record 152358 | Spect-F 5'-cagcccgtcatacttgaagc-3'
AAGATCGCTTGGCCTCGCGCGCAGATCAGTTGGAAGAATTTGTCCACTACGTGAAAGGCGAGATCACCAA
GGTAGTCGGCAAATAAACGCCATGGGCATTAAAAAATGCCCTCTTGGGTTATCAAGAGGGTCATTATATT
TGCTGAGGAGTGCCGTTAATTAAGTTAATTATTAAATTCAGCACTACGATGTATCCAAGAGAACATAGGA
GCTCTTATTATACTTACACTACTATTACTAAAGCCTGAACGAAACATTGAAACATGGCTTAATCGATGAC
TAAATCCTTGCCTAGGTGGCACGTTGTTATTCTGTGGCGGTATTTCATCCAGCGAATCTACCGTTCCGCT
TTTTCTGTATACAGCGGATGGCAAATTTGAGGAGGTTCCATAAGCAAATTCTGTCCCGTCAAGAACAGAT
AGTTGTTGATTATTTATCCCTATATTAAAAGGTCTTCTATATAAAGTGGACGATAATGTTCTATACACGC
CCTGACCTAGTTGAGCAACAATACGTTGTTGTGGAGCTGCATTTCCCATAGTTCCATATAGCGGAAAAGT
GAATTCTGGCCCCGAAAACCCTACAGGAGAAGCCATTATTTGATGCCCTGACCAATAATAATAACCCCTA
TGAGCATCCGTATAGATGGTTATACTGTTAAGTATATCCATCAAATGTGGACTCCTAATACTTCTTTCTA
TGCCCTGAGCCGAGCCTCGAAAACTACCATCAAAATTTTCTAATACTGGGTTTGTATAAATTTCTCTTGT
CAAGTCCTCTTCAGAAATAAGCTT
