>Addgene plasmid #79237 | pAB082e | addgene partial sequence | sequence record 152360 | pGEX3 5'-CCGGGAGCTGCATGTGTCAGAGG-3'
ACGCGCGAGGCAGCTGCGGTAAAGCTCATCAGCGTGGTCGTGAAGCGATTCACAGATGTCTGCCTGTTCA
TCCGCGTCCAGCTCGTTGAGTTTCTCCAGAAGCGTTAATGTCTGGCTTCTGATAAAGCGGGCCATGTTAA
GGGCGGTTTTTTCCTGTTTGGTCACTGATGCCTCCGTGTAAGGGGGATTTCTGTTCATGGGGGTAATGAT
ACCGATGAAACGAGAGAGGATGCTCACGATACGGGTTACTGATGATGAACAAGAGGACATCCGGTCAAAT
AAAACGAAAGGCTCAGTCGAAAGACTGGGCCTTTCGTTTTGCTGAGGATTCTAGAGCACAGCTAACACCA
CGTCGTCCCTATCTGCTGCCCTAGGTCTATGAGTGGTTGCTGGATAACTTTACGGGCATGCATAAGGCTC
GGTATCTATATTCAGGGAGACCACAACGGTTTCCCTCTACAAATAATTTTGTTTAACTTTTACTAGAGTA
AGGAGGAAAAAAAA
[273 nt withheld, positions 505-777]
GCGGCCGCGGAACAA
